>Addgene plasmid #115928 | pTW080 | addgene full sequence | sequence record 231171 | Addgene NGS Result
TCGCGCGTTTCGGTGATGACGGTGAAAACCTCTGACACATGCAGCTCCCGGAGACGGTCACAGCTTGTCT
GTAAGCGGATGCCGGGAGCAGACAAGCCCGTCAGGGCGCGTCAGCGGGTGTTGGCGGGTGTCGGGGCTGG
CTTAACTATGCGGCATCAGAGCAGATTGTACTGAGAGTGCACCATATGCGGTGTGAAATACCGCACAGAT
GCGTAAGGAGAAAATACCGCATCAGGCGCCATTCGCCATTCAGGCTGCGCAACTGTTGGGAAGGGCGATC
GGTGCGGGCCTCTTCGCTATTACGCCAGCTGGCGAAAGGGGGATGTGCTGCAAGGCGATTAAGTTGGGTA
ACGCCAGGGTTTTCCCAGTCACGACGTTGTAAAACGACGGCCAGTGAATTCGAGCTCGGTACCCGGGGAT
CCTCTAGAGTCGACCTGCAGGCATGCAAGCTTGGCGTAATCATGGTCATAGCTGTTTCCTGTGTGAAATT
GTTATCCGCTCACAATTCCACACAACATACGAGCCGGAAGCATAAAGTGTAAAGCCTGGGGTGCCTAATG
AGTGAGCTAACTCACATTAATTGCGTTGCGCTCACTGCCCGCTTTCCAGTCGGGAAACCTGTCGTGCCAG
CTGCATTAATGAATCGGCCAACGCGCGGGGAGAGGCGGTTTGCGTATTGGGCGCTCTTCCGCTGGTCTCC
GACTTCCATCATAGTTATGGCCATGACTACTCTAGCTAGCAGTGTTAAATCATTCAGCTACCTGAGAGGG
GCCCCTATAACTCTCTACGGCTAACCTGAATGGACTACGACATAGTCTAGTCCGCCAAGGCCACCTGAGA
CCGCTTCCTCGCTCACTGACTCGCTGCGCTCGGTCGTTCGGCTGCGGCGAGCGGTATCAGCTCACTCAAA
GGCGGTAATACGGTTATCCACAGAATCAGGGGATAACGCAGGAAAGAACATGTGAGCAAAAGGCCAGCAA
AAGGCCAGGAACCGTAAAAAGGCCGCGTTGCTGGCGTTTTTCCATAGGCTCCGCCCCCCTGACGAGCATC
ACAAAAATCGACGCTCAAGTCAGAGGTGGCGAAACCCGACAGGACTATAAAGATACCAGGCGTTTCCCCC
TGGAAGCTCCCTCGTGCGCTCTCCTGTTCCGACCCTGCCGCTTACCGGATACCTGTCCGCCTTTCTCCCT
TCGGGAAGCGTGGCGCTTTCTCATAGCTCACGCTGTAGGTATCTCAGTTCGGTGTAGGTCGTTCGCTCCA
AGCTGGGCTGTGTGCACGAACCCCCCGTTCAGCCCGACCGCTGCGCCTTATCCGGTAACTATCGTCTTGA
GTCCAACCCGGTAAGACACGACTTATCGCCACTGGCAGCAGCCACTGGTAACAGGATTAGCAGAGCGAGG
TATGTAGGCGGTGCTACAGAGTTCTTGAAGTGGTGGCCTAACTACGGCTACACTAGAAGAACAGTATTTG
GTATCTGCGCTCTGCTGAAGCCAGTTACCTTCGGAAAAAGAGTTGGTAGCTCTTGATCCGGCAAACAAAC
CACCGCTGGTAGCGGTGGTTTTTTTGTTTGCAAGCAGCAGATTACGCGCAGAAAAAAAGGATCTCAAGAA
GATCCTTTGATCTTTTCTACGGGGTCTGACGCTCAGTGGAACGAAAACTCACGTTAAGGGATTTTGGTCA
TGAGATTATCAAAAAGGATCTTCACCTAGATCCTTTTAAATTAAAAATGAAGTTTTAAATCAATCTAAAG
TATATATGAGTAAACTTGGTCTGACAGTTACCAATGCTTAATCAGTGAGGCACCTATCTCAGCGATCTGT
CTATTTCGTTCATCCATAGTTGCCTGACTCCCCGTCGTGTAGATAACTACGATACGGGAGGGCTTACCAT
CTGGCCCCAGTGCTGCAATGATACCGCGAGACCCACGCTCACCGGCTCCAGATTTATCAGCAATAAACCA
GCCAGCCGGAAGGGCCGAGCGCAGAAGTGGTCCTGCAACTTTATCCGCCTCCATCCAGTCTATTAATTGT
TGCCGGGAAGCTAGAGTAAGTAGTTCGCCAGTTAATAGTTTGCGCAACGTTGTTGCCATTGCTACAGGCA
TCGTGGTGTCACGCTCGTCGTTTGGTATGGCTTCATTCAGCTCCGGTTCCCAACGATCAAGGCGAGTTAC
ATGATCCCCCATGTTGTGCAAAAAAGCGGTTAGCTCCTTCGGTCCTCCGATCGTTGTCAGAAGTAAGTTG
GCCGCAGTGTTATCACTCATGGTTATGGCAGCACTGCATAATTCTCTTACTGTCATGCCATCCGTAAGAT
GCTTTTCTGTGACTGGTGAGTACTCAACCAAGTCATTCTGAGAATAGTGTATGCGGCGACCGAGTTGCTC
TTGCCCGGCGTCAATACGGGATAATACCGCGCCACATAGCAGAACTTTAAAAGTGCTCATCATTGGAAAA
CGTTCTTCGGGGCGAAAACTCTCAAGGATCTTACCGCTGTTGAGATCCAGTTCGATGTAACCCACTCGTG
CACCCAACTGATCTTCAGCATCTTTTACTTTCACCAGCGTTTCTGGGTGAGCAAAAACAGGAAGGCAAAA
TGCCGCAAAAAAGGGAATAAGGGCGACACGGAAATGTTGAATACTCATACTCTTCCTTTTTCAATATTAT
TGAAGCATTTATCAGGGTTATTGTCTCATGAGCGGATACATATTTGAATGTATTTAGAAAAATAAACAAA
TAGGGGTTCCGCGCACATTTCCCCGAAAAGTGCCACCTGACGTCTAAGAAACCATTATTATCATGACATT
AACCTATAAAAATAGGCGTATCACGAGGCCCTTTCGTC
Features (pLannotate 1.2.2; 11 found; start..end, strand, type, name):
    137..236     +  misc_feature   bom (fragment): basis of mobility region from pBR322
    242..399     -  CDS            lacZα (fragment): LacZα fragment of β-galactosidase; lacZ fragment
    396..452     +  misc_feature   MCS: pUC18/19 multiple cloning site
    489..505     -  protein_bind   lac operator: The lac repressor binds to the lac operator to inhibit transcription in E. coli. This inhibition can be relieved by adding lactose or isopropyl-β-D-thiogalactopyranoside (IPTG). lac repressor encoded by lacI
    513..543     -  promoter       lac promoter: promoter for the E. coli lac operon
    558..579     -  protein_bind   CAP binding site: CAP binding activates transcription in the presence of cAMP. E. coli catabolite activator protein
    592..684     -  CDS            lacI (fragment): lac repressor; lacI; The lac repressor binds to the lac operator to inhibit transcription in E. coli. This inhibition can be relieved by adding lactose or isopropyl-β-D-thiogalactopyranoside (IPTG).
   1019..1607    -  rep_origin     ori: high-copy-number ColE1/pMB1/pBR322/pUC origin of replication
   1778..2638    -  CDS            AmpR: β-lactamase; bla; confers resistance to ampicillin, carbenicillin, and related antibiotics
   2639..2743    -  promoter       AmpR promoter: bla
   2838..35      +  CDS            rop (fragment) (across the origin): Rop protein, which maintains plasmids at low copy number; rop
