[The description below was written by a language model from this plasmid's Addgene catalogue record and pLannotate feature annotations shown in this document.]
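Description:
pTW080 is a small (about 2.8 kb) pUC19-based synthetic biology plasmid that serves as a level 0 part in a Modular Cloning (MoClo) system for assembling alphavirus replicons. It is a bacterial storage and cloning vector rather than an expression construct. It is propagated in E. coli through the high-copy ColE1/pUC origin and selected with ampicillin via the β-lactamase gene driven by its own bla promoter. The rest of the annotated backbone is standard pUC19 material: the lac promoter with its operator and CAP binding site, a lacZα fragment interrupted around the multiple cloning site, and short remnants of lacI, rop and the pBR322 bom region, none of which is expected to have a functional role here.

The payload is recorded as "Lvl0 -98/30 SGP NA (No Aptamer)", a subgenomic promoter (SGP) element derived from Venezuelan equine encephalitis virus. In an alphavirus replicon, the subgenomic promoter is recognised by the viral replicase on the minus-strand template and directs synthesis of a subgenomic RNA encoding the downstream cargo. The -98/30 designation presumably indicates the promoter boundaries relative to the subgenomic transcription start, though the record does not explain it. "No Aptamer" marks this as the variant lacking an RNA aptamer, which suggests that sibling parts carry one. The automated feature table does not annotate the SGP itself, so its exact position, most plausibly in or near the MCS/lacZα region, is not shown. The catalogue lists Gateway as the cloning method even though the stated purpose is MoClo assembly. The part is intended to be combined with other modules to build replicons carrying RNA-delivered gene circuits for mammalian cells.
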