Addgene plasmid #115928: pTW080
Purpose: SGP insert for replicon MoClo
Depositing lab: Ron Weiss. Depositing organization: Massachusetts Institute of Technology. Publication: Small-molecule-based regulation of RNA-delivered circuits in mammalian cells. Wagner TE, Becraft JR, Bodner K, Teague B, Zhang X, Woo A, Porter E, Alburquerque B, Dobosh B, Andries O, Sanders NN, Beal J, Densmore D, Kitada T, Weiss R. Nat Chem Biol. 2018 Nov;14(11):1043-1050. doi: 10.1038/s41589-018-0146-9. Epub 2018 Oct 16. PubMed 30327560.
Backbone
  Vector backbone: pUC19
  Vector type: Synthetic Biology
Growth in bacteria
  Bacterial resistance: Ampicillin, 100 μg/mL
  Growth temperature: 37°C
  Growth strain: DH5alpha
  Copy number: High Copy
Gene/Insert
  Gene/Insert name: Lvl0 -98/30 SGP NA (No Aptamer)
  Species: venezuelan equine encephalitis
  Cloning method: Gateway Cloning
Terms and licenses: Academic/Nonprofit Terms; Industry Terms: Not Available to Industry
How to cite: pTW080 was a gift from Ron Weiss (Addgene plasmid # 115928 ; http://n2t.net/addgene:115928 ; RRID:Addgene_115928)
